Addgene plasmid #181956: pcDNA3-AKAP79-(Ci/Ce)-Epac2-camps
Purpose: Genetically encoded FRET-based cAMP indicator fused to AKAP79.
Depositing lab: Jin Zhang. Depositing organization: University of California, San Diego (UCSD). Publication: Spatially compartmentalized phase regulation of a Ca(2+)-cAMP-PKA oscillatory circuit. Tenner B, Getz M, Ross B, Ohadi D, Bohrer CH, Greenwald E, Mehta S, Xiao J, Rangamani P, Zhang J. Elife. 2020 Nov 17;9. pii: 55013. doi: 10.7554/eLife.55013. PubMed 33201801.
Backbone
  Vector backbone: pcDNA3
  Backbone manufacturer: Invitrogen
  Backbone size w/o insert (bp): 5409
  Total vector size (bp): 8682
  Vector type: Mammalian Expression
  Selectable markers: Neomycin (select with G418)
Growth in bacteria
  Bacterial resistance: Ampicillin, 100 μg/mL
  Growth temperature: 37°C
  Growth strain: DH5alpha
  Copy number: High Copy
Gene/Insert
  Gene/Insert name: AKAP79-(Ci/Ce)-Epac2-camps (alt name: AKAP79-Citrine-Epac2B(285-443)-Cerulean)
  Species: H. sapiens (human)
  Insert size (bp): 3273
  Entrez Gene: AKAP5 (a.k.a. AKAP75, AKAP79, H21)
  Promoter: CMV
  Tag / fusion protein: HIS tag (N terminal on insert); AKAP79 (N terminal on insert); Citrine (YFP) (N terminal on insert); Cerulean (CFP) (C terminal on insert)
  Cloning method: Restriction Enzyme; 5′ cloning site HindIII (not destroyed); 3′ cloning site EcoRI (not destroyed)
  Sequencing primers: 5′ CMV forward; 3′ BGH reverse
Resource information
  A portion of this plasmid was derived from a plasmid made by: AKAP79 cDNA was provided by John D. Scott (University of Washington). (Ci/Ce)-Epac2-camps was provided by Dermot M.F. Cooper (University of Cambridge).
Terms and licenses: Academic/Nonprofit Terms; Industry Terms: Not Available to Industry
How to cite: pcDNA3-AKAP79-(Ci/Ce)-Epac2-camps was a gift from Jin Zhang (Addgene plasmid # 181956 ; http://n2t.net/addgene:181956 ; RRID:Addgene_181956)
