[The description below was written by a language model from this plasmid's Addgene catalogue record and pLannotate feature annotations shown in this document.]
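Description:
pcDNA3-AKAP79-(Ci/Ce)-Epac2-camps is a mammalian expression plasmid of about 8.7 kb built on the Invitrogen pcDNA3 backbone. It encodes a genetically encoded FRET sensor for cAMP that is tethered to the scaffold protein AKAP79. In bacteria it replicates from a high-copy ColE1/pUC-type origin and is selected through the β-lactamase (AmpR) gene. An f1 origin is also present. For mammalian cells, an SV40 early promoter drives the neo gene followed by an SV40 poly(A) signal, allowing G418 selection of stable transfectants.

The roughly 3.3 kb insert sits between HindIII and EcoRI sites. It is transcribed from the CMV immediate early enhancer/promoter and terminated by the bovine growth hormone poly(A) signal, with T7 and SP6 promoters flanking the cloning region. The open reading frame begins with a short N-terminal His tag, followed by human AKAP79 (AKAP5), a scaffold that anchors PKA and directs cAMP signalling to particular intracellular effectors. Downstream comes the sensor module: Citrine (YFP), a cAMP-binding fragment of Epac2 (residues 285–443 of Epac2B according to the record), and Cerulean (CFP). The catalogue lists the insert species as human, but the feature table matches the Epac2 fragment to mouse Rapgef4.

In sensors of this design, cAMP binding changes the conformation of the Epac2 domain and so alters energy transfer between the cyan donor and yellow acceptor, giving a ratiometric readout. Fusion to AKAP79 is intended to report cAMP in the immediate vicinity of this scaffold rather than across the whole cell. The associated study concerns spatially compartmentalized regulation of a Ca2+–cAMP–PKA oscillatory circuit.
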