Features (pLannotate 1.2.2; 25 found; start..end, strand, type, name):
     28..80      -  misc_feature   bom (fragment): basis of mobility region from pBR322
    235..614     +  enhancer       CMV enhancer: human cytomegalovirus immediate early enhancer
    615..818     +  promoter       CMV promoter: human cytomegalovirus (CMV) immediate early promoter
    814..847     +  LTR            5' LTR (truncated) (fragment): truncated 5' long terminal repeat (LTR) from HIV-1
    863..881     +  promoter       T7 promoter: promoter for bacteriophage T7 RNA polymerase
    907..924     +  CDS            capTEV™ (fragment): composite tag for in vivo biotinylation, TEV protease cleavage, and 6xHis tagging
    964..2244    +  CDS            AKAP5: AKAP5_HUMAN - Also known as AKAP79. Experimental evidence at protein level: Swiss-Prot protein existence level 1. Multivalent scaffold protein that anchors the cAMP-dependent protein kinase/PKA to cytoskeletal and/or organelle-associated proteins, targeting the signal carried by cAMP to specific intracellular effectors (PubMed:1512224). Association with the beta2- adrenergic receptor (beta2-AR) not only regulates beta2-AR signaling pathway, but also the activation by PKA by switching off the beta2-AR signaling cascade. Plays a role in long term synaptic potentiation by regulating protein traff
   2254..2970    +  CDS            Citrine: Citrine is a basic (constitutively fluorescent) yellow fluorescent protein published in 2001, derived from Aequorea victoria. It has moderate acid sensitivity.
   2977..3456    +  CDS            Rapgef4 (fragment): RPGF4_MOUSE - Also known as Cgef2, Epac2. Experimental evidence at protein level: Swiss-Prot protein existence level 1. Guanine nucleotide exchange factor (GEF) for RAP1A, RAP1B and RAP2A small GTPases that is activated by binding cAMP. Seems not to activate RAB3A. Involved in cAMP-dependent, PKA-independent exocytosis through interaction with RIMS2. From Mus musculus (Mouse).
   3460..4176    +  CDS            mCerulean: enhanced monomeric variant of CFP (Rizzo et al., 2004) mammalian codon-optimized
   4237..4255    -  promoter       SP6 promoter: promoter for bacteriophage SP6 RNA polymerase
   4281..4505    +  polyA_signal   bGH poly(A) signal: bovine growth hormone polyadenylation signal
   4509..4530    +  promoter       SV40 promoter (fragment): SV40 enhancer and early promoter
   4551..4979    +  rep_origin     f1 ori (sequence partly withheld): f1 bacteriophage origin of replication; arrow indicates direction of (+) strand synthesis
   4993..5322    +  promoter       SV40 promoter: SV40 enhancer and early promoter
   5389..6180    +  CDS            neo: KKA2_KLEPN - Also known as kan, nptII. Experimental evidence at protein level: Swiss-Prot protein existence level 1. Resistance to kanamycin, neomycin, paromomycin, ribostamycin, butirosin and gentamicin B. From Klebsiella pneumoniae.
   6204..6362    +  CDS            ble (fragment): BLE_KLEPN - Experimental evidence at protein level: Swiss-Prot protein existence level 1. Binding protein with a strong affinity to the bleomycin family of antibiotics. Binds to CL990; an antimitotic-antibiotic compound. From Klebsiella pneumoniae.
   6357..6478    +  polyA_signal   SV40 poly(A) signal: SV40 polyadenylation signal
   6551..6567    -  protein_bind   lac operator: The lac repressor binds to the lac operator to inhibit transcription in E. coli. This inhibition can be relieved by adding lactose or isopropyl-β-D-thiogalactopyranoside (IPTG). lac repressor encoded by lacI
   6575..6605    -  promoter       lac promoter: promoter for the E. coli lac operon
   6620..6641    -  protein_bind   CAP binding site: CAP binding activates transcription in the presence of cAMP. E. coli catabolite activator protein
   6654..6746    -  CDS            lacI (fragment): lac repressor; lacI; The lac repressor binds to the lac operator to inhibit transcription in E. coli. This inhibition can be relieved by adding lactose or isopropyl-β-D-thiogalactopyranoside (IPTG).
   6929..7517    -  rep_origin     ori: high-copy-number ColE1/pMB1/pBR322/pUC origin of replication
   7688..8548    -  CDS            AmpR: β-lactamase; bla; confers resistance to ampicillin, carbenicillin, and related antibiotics
   8549..8653    -  promoter       AmpR promoter: bla
>Addgene plasmid #181956 | pcDNA3-AKAP79-(Ci/Ce)-Epac2-camps | addgene full sequence | sequence record 363427 | Addgene NGS Result
GACGGATCGGGAGATCTCCCGATCCCCTATGGTGCACTCTCAGTACAATCTGCTCTGATGCCGCATAGTT
AAGCCAGTATCTGCTCCCTGCTTGTGTGTTGGAGGTCGCTGAGTAGTGCGCGAGCAAAATTTAAGCTACA
ACAAGGCAAGGCTTGACCGACAATTGCATGAAGAATCTGCTTAGGGTTAGGCGTTTTGCGCTGCTTCGCG
ATGTACGGGCCAGATATACGCGTTGACATTGATTATTGACTAGTTATTAATAGTAATCAATTACGGGGTC
ATTAGTTCATAGCCCATATATGGAGTTCCGCGTTACATAACTTACGGTAAATGGCCCGCCTGGCTGACCG
CCCAACGACCCCCGCCCATTGACGTCAATAATGACGTATGTTCCCATAGTAACGCCAATAGGGACTTTCC
ATTGACGTCAATGGGTGGAGTATTTACGGTAAACTGCCCACTTGGCAGTACATCAAGTGTATCATATGCC
AAGTACGCCCCCTATTGACGTCAATGACGGTAAATGGCCCGCCTGGCATTATGCCCAGTACATGACCTTA
TGGGACTTTCCTACTTGGCAGTACATCTACGTATTAGTCATCGCTATTACCATGGTGATGCGGTTTTGGC
AGTACATCAATGGGCGTGGATAGCGGTTTGACTCACGGGGATTTCCAAGTCTCCACCCCATTGACGTCAA
TGGGAGTTTGTTTTGGCACCAAAATCAACGGGACTTTCCAAAATGTCGTAACAACTCCGCCCCATTGACG
CAAATGGGCGGTAGGCGTGTACGGTGGGAGGTCTATATAAGCAGAGCTCTCTGGCTAACTAGAGAACCCA
CTGCTTACTGGCTTATCGAAATTAATACGACTCACTATAGGGAGACCCAAGCTTGCCACCATGGGCCATC
ATCATCATCATCATCATCATCATCACAGCAGCGGCCATATCGAAGGTCGTCATATGGAAACCACAATTTC
AGAAATTCATGTAGAAAACAAGGATGAGAAGAGATCAGCAGAAGGTAGTCCTGGGGCTGAAAGGCAGAAG
GAAAAGGCATCCATGCTTTGCTTCAAGAGAAGAAAGAAAGCAGCCAAAGCACTGAAGCCCAAAGCTGGCT
CTGAAGCTGCTGATGTGGCAAGGAAGTGTCCACAAGAAGCAGGAGCTTCTGATCAGCCAGAGCCCACACG
GGGGGCCTGGGCCTCACTCAAACGTCTTGTAACACGCAGGAAAAGGTCAGAGTCTTCAAAGCAGCAAAAG
CCATTGGAGGGTGAAATGCAACCTGCAATAAATGCTGAGGATGCTGATCTTTCTAAGAAAAAGGCAAAAT
CTAGACTTAAGATTCCCTGCATAAAATTCCCAAGAGGGCCAAAAAGGAGTAATCATTCCAAAATTATAGA
AGACTCAGACTGCAGCATCAAAGTCCAGGAAGAAGCTGAAATTTTGGATATACAAACACAGACCCCATTG
AATGATCAGGCAACAAAGGCTAAGTCAACCCAGGATCTAAGTGAAGGCATCTCACAGAAAGATGGTGATG
AGGTCTGTGAATCAAATGTGAGCAATAGCATAACTTCTGGAGAGAAAGTGATTTCAGTAGAACTTGGATT
AGATAATGGGCATTCTGCTATTCAAACGGGAACTCTAATCCTTGAAGAAATTGAAACGATCAAGGAAAAA
CAAGATGTTCAACCCCAGCAAGCAAGCCCACTTGAAACTTCAGAAACAGACCATCAGCAGCCAGTACTTT
CTGATGTTCCTCCTTTACCTGCAATTCCAGATCAACAAATTGTGGAAGAAGCCAGTAACAGTACCCTAGA
AAGTGCACCAAATGGAAAAGACTATGAAAGTACAGAGATTGTAGCTGAAGAAACTAAGCCAAAAGATACT
GAATTGAGCCAAGAATCAGATTTTAAAGAAAATGGGATCACTGAAGAGAAATCCAAATCAGAAGAAAGCA
AAAGAATGGAGCCAATTGCTATTATTATTACAGACACTGAAATCAGTGAATTTGATGTTACAAAATCTAA
AAATGTCCCTAAGCAATTCTTAATTTCAGCTGAAAATGAGCAAGTAGGGGTTTTTGCTAATGATAATGGT
TTTGAGGATAGAACTTCAGAACAATATGAAACACTCTTAATTGAAACAGCCTCTTCTCTAGTCAAGAATG
CTATTCAGTTGTCAATAGAACAGCTGGTTAATGAAATGGCCTCTGATGATAATAAAATAAACAATCTTCT
ACAGAAGGATCCCATGGTGAGCAAGGGCGAGGAGCTGTTCACCGGGGTGGTGCCCATCCTGGTCGAGCTG
GACGGCGACGTAAACGGCCACAAGTTCAGCGTGTCCGGCGAGGGCGAGGGCGATGCCACCTACGGCAAGC
TGACCCTGAAGTTCATCTGCACCACCGGCAAGCTGCCCGTGCCCTGGCCCACCCTCGTGACCACCTTCGG
CTACGGCCTGATGTGCTTCGCCCGCTACCCCGACCACATGAAGCAGCACGACTTCTTCAAGTCCGCCATG
CCCGAAGGCTACGTCCAGGAGCGCACCATCTTCTTCAAGGACGACGGCAACTACAAGACCCGCGCCGAGG
TGAAGTTCGAGGGCGACACCCTGGTGAACCGCATCGAGCTGAAGGGCATCGACTTCAAGGAGGACGGCAA
CATCCTGGGGCACAAGCTGGAGTACAACTACAACAGCCACAACGTCTATATCATGGCCGACAAGCAGAAG
AACGGCATCAAGGTGAACTTCAAGATCCGCCACAACATCGAGGACGGCAGCGTGCAGCTCGCCGACCACT
ACCAGCAGAACACCCCCATCGGCGACGGCCCCGTGCTGCTGCCCGACAACCACTACCTGAGCTACCAGTC
CGCCCTGAGCAAAGACCCCAACGAGAAGCGCGATCACATGGTCCTGCTGGAGTTCGTGACCGCCGCCGGG
ATCACTCTCGGCATGGACGAGCTGTACAAGGAGTTCGAGGAGAAGAAGGAGTGTGATGAAGAACTTCAGG
ACACCATGCTGCTGCTCTCACAGATGGGCCCTGACGCCCACATGAGAATGATCCTGCGAAAACCACCTGG
CCAGAGGACTGTGGATGACCTAGAGATTATCTACGATGAGCTCCTTCATATTAAAGCCTTATCCCATCTC
TCTACCACAGTGAAACGGGAGTTAGCAGGTGTTCTCATTTTTGAGTCTCACGCCAAAGGAGGAACTGTGT
TGTTTAACCAGGGGGAAGAAGGAACCTCCTGGTACATCATTCTGAAAGGATCCGTGAATGTAGTCATTTA
TGGCAAGGGTGTGGTCTGCACCCTGCACGAAGGAGATGACTTTGGCAAGTTAGCTCTAGTGAACGATGCT
CCAAGAGCTGCCTCCATTGTTCTTCGGGAAGATAATTGTCACTTCCTAAGAGTCGACAAGGAAGACTTCA
ATCGGATTCTGAGGGACGTTGAGTCTAGAGTGAGCAAGGGCGAGGAGCTGTTCACCGGGGTGGTGCCCAT
CCTGGTCGAGCTGGACGGCGACGTAAACGGCCACAAGTTCAGCGTGTCCGGCGAGGGCGAGGGCGATGCC
ACCTACGGCAAGCTGACCCTGAAGTTCATCTGCACCACCGGCAAGCTGCCCGTGCCCTGGCCCACCCTCG
TGACCACCCTGACCTGGGGCGTGCAGTGCTTCGCCCGCTACCCCGACCACATGAAGCAGCACGACTTCTT
CAAGTCCGCCATGCCCGAAGGCTACGTCCAGGAGCGCACCATCTTCTTCAAGGACGACGGCAACTACAAG
ACCCGCGCCGAGGTGAAGTTCGAGGGCGACACCCTGGTGAACCGCATCGAGCTGAAGGGCATCGACTTCA
AGGAGGACGGCAACATCCTGGGGCACAAGCTGGAGTACAACGCCATCAGCGACAACGTCTATATCACCGC
CGACAAGCAGAAGAACGGCATCAAGGCCAACTTCAAGATCCGCCACAACATCGAGGACGGCAGCGTGCAG
CTCGCCGACCACTACCAGCAGAACACCCCCATCGGCGACGGCCCCGTGCTGCTGCCCGACAACCACTACC
TGAGCACCCAGTCCAAGCTGAGCAAAGACCCCAACGAGAAGCGCGATCACATGGTCCTGCTGGAGTTCGT
GACCGCCGCCGGGATCACTCTCGGCATGGACGAGCTGTACAAGTAAGAATTCTGCAGATATCCATCACAC
TGGCGGCCGCTCGAGCATGCATCTAGAGGGCCCTATTCTATAGTGTCACCTAAATGCTAGAGCTCGCTGA
TCAGCCTCGACTGTGCCTTCTAGTTGCCAGCCATCTGTTGTTTGCCCCTCCCCCGTGCCTTCCTTGACCC
TGGAAGGTGCCACTCCCACTGTCCTTTCCTAATAAAATGAGGAAATTGCATCGCATTGTCTGAGTAGGTG
TCATTCTATTCTGGGGGGTGGGGTGGGGCAGGACAGCAAGGGGGAGGATTGGGAAGACAATAGCAGGCAT
GCTGGGGATGCGGTGGGCTCTATGGCTTCTGAGGCGGAAAGAACCAGCTGGGGCTCTAGGGGGTATCCCC
[124 nt withheld, positions 4551-4674]
C
[91 nt withheld, positions 4676-4766]
A
[49 nt withheld, positions 4768-4816]
CCTTTGACGTTGGAGTCCACGTTCTTT
[37 nt withheld, positions 4844-4880]
ACCCTATCTCGGTCTATTCTTTTGATTTATAAGGGATTTTGCCGATTTCGGCCTATTGGTTAAAAAATGA
GCTGATTTAACAAAAATTTAACGCGAATTAATTCTGTGGAATGTGTGTCAGTTAGGGTGTGGAAAGTCCC
CAGGCTCCCCAGCAGGCAGAAGTATGCAAAGCATGCATCTCAATTAGTCAGCAACCAGGTGTGGAAAGTC
CCCAGGCTCCCCAGCAGGCAGAAGTATGCAAAGCATGCATCTCAATTAGTCAGCAACCATAGTCCCGCCC
CTAACTCCGCCCATCCCGCCCCTAACTCCGCCCAGTTCCGCCCATTCTCCGCCCCATGGCTGACTAATTT
TTTTTATTTATGCAGAGGCCGAGGCCGCCTCTGCCTCTGAGCTATTCCAGAAGTAGTGAGGAGGCTTTTT
TGGAGGCCTAGGCTTTTGCAAAAAGCTCCCGGGAGCTTGTATATCCATTTTCGGATCTGATCAAGAGACA
GGATGAGGATCGTTTCGCATGATTGAACAAGATGGATTGCACGCAGGTTCTCCGGCCGCTTGGGTGGAGA
GGCTATTCGGCTATGACTGGGCACAACAGACAATCGGCTGCTCTGATGCCGCCGTGTTCCGGCTGTCAGC
GCAGGGGCGCCCGGTTCTTTTTGTCAAGACCGACCTGTCCGGTGCCCTGAATGAACTGCAGGACGAGGCA
GCGCGGCTATCGTGGCTGGCCACGACGGGCGTTCCTTGCGCAGCTGTGCTCGACGTTGTCACTGAAGCGG
GAAGGGACTGGCTGCTATTGGGCGAAGTGCCGGGGCAGGATCTCCTGTCATCTCACCTTGCTCCTGCCGA
GAAAGTATCCATCATGGCTGATGCAATGCGGCGGCTGCATACGCTTGATCCGGCTACCTGCCCATTCGAC
CACCAAGCGAAACATCGCATCGAGCGAGCACGTACTCGGATGGAAGCCGGTCTTGTCGATCAGGATGATC
TGGACGAAGAGCATCAGGGGCTCGCGCCAGCCGAACTGTTCGCCAGGCTCAAGGCGCGCATGCCCGACGG
CGAGGATCTCGTCGTGACCCATGGCGATGCCTGCTTGCCGAATATCATGGTGGAAAATGGCCGCTTTTCT
GGATTCATCGACTGTGGCCGGCTGGGTGTGGCGGACCGCTATCAGGACATAGCGTTGGCTACCCGTGATA
TTGCTGAAGAGCTTGGCGGCGAATGGGCTGACCGCTTCCTCGTGCTTTACGGTATCGCCGCTCCCGATTC
GCAGCGCATCGCCTTCTATCGCCTTCTTGACGAGTTCTTCTGAGCGGGACTCTGGGGTTCGAAATGACCG
ACCAAGCGACGCCCAACCTGCCATCACGAGATTTCGATTCCACCGCCGCCTTCTATGAAAGGTTGGGCTT
CGGAATCGTTTTCCGGGACGCCGGCTGGATGATCCTCCAGCGCGGGGATCTCATGCTGGAGTTCTTCGCC
CACCCCAACTTGTTTATTGCAGCTTATAATGGTTACAAATAAAGCAATAGCATCACAAATTTCACAAATA
AAGCATTTTTTTCACTGCATTCTAGTTGTGGTTTGTCCAAACTCATCAATGTATCTTATCATGTCTGTAT
ACCGTCGACCTCTAGCTAGAGCTTGGCGTAATCATGGTCATAGCTGTTTCCTGTGTGAAATTGTTATCCG
CTCACAATTCCACACAACATACGAGCCGGAAGCATAAAGTGTAAAGCCTGGGGTGCCTAATGAGTGAGCT
AACTCACATTAATTGCGTTGCGCTCACTGCCCGCTTTCCAGTCGGGAAACCTGTCGTGCCAGCTGCATTA
ATGAATCGGCCAACGCGCGGGGAGAGGCGGTTTGCGTATTGGGCGCTCTTCCGCTTCCTCGCTCACTGAC
TCGCTGCGCTCGGTCGTTCGGCTGCGGCGAGCGGTATCAGCTCACTCAAAGGCGGTAATACGGTTATCCA
CAGAATCAGGGGATAACGCAGGAAAGAACATGTGAGCAAAAGGCCAGCAAAAGGCCAGGAACCGTAAAAA
GGCCGCGTTGCTGGCGTTTTTCCATAGGCTCCGCCCCCCTGACGAGCATCACAAAAATCGACGCTCAAGT
CAGAGGTGGCGAAACCCGACAGGACTATAAAGATACCAGGCGTTTCCCCCTGGAAGCTCCCTCGTGCGCT
CTCCTGTTCCGACCCTGCCGCTTACCGGATACCTGTCCGCCTTTCTCCCTTCGGGAAGCGTGGCGCTTTC
TCATAGCTCACGCTGTAGGTATCTCAGTTCGGTGTAGGTCGTTCGCTCCAAGCTGGGCTGTGTGCACGAA
CCCCCCGTTCAGCCCGACCGCTGCGCCTTATCCGGTAACTATCGTCTTGAGTCCAACCCGGTAAGACACG
ACTTATCGCCACTGGCAGCAGCCACTGGTAACAGGATTAGCAAAGCGAGGTATGTAGGCGGTGCTACAGA
GTTCTTGAAGTGGTGGCCTAACTACGGCTACACTAGAAGAACAGTATTTGGTATCTGCGCTCTGCTGAAG
CCAGTTACCTTCGGAAAAAGAGTTGGTAGCTCTTGATCCGGCAAACAAACCACCGCTGGTAGCGGTGGTT
TTTTTGTTTGCAAGCAGCAGATTACGCGCAGAAAAAAAGGATCTCAAGAAGATCCTTTGATCTTTTCTAC
GGGGTCTGACGCTCAGTGGAACGAAAACTCACGTTAAGGGATTTTGGTCATGAGATTATCAAAAAGGATC
TTCACCTAGATCCTTTTAAATTAAAAATGAAGTTTTAAATCAATCTAAAGTATATATGAGTAAACTTGGT
CTGACAGTTACCAATGCTTAATCAGTGAGGCACCTATCTCAGCGATCTGTCTATTTCGTTCATCCATAGT
TGCCTGACTCCCCGTCGTGTAGATAACTACGATACGGGAGGGCTTACCATCTGGCCCCAGTGCTGCAATG
ATACCGCGAGACCCACGCTCACCGGCTCCAGATTTATCAGCAATAAACCAGCCAGCCGGAAGGGCCGAGC
GCAGAAGTGGTCCTGCAACTTTATCCGCCTCCATCCAGTCTATTAATTGTTGCCGGGAAGCTAGAGTAAG
TAGTTCGCCAGTTAATAGTTTGCGCAACGTTGTTGCCATTGCTACAGGCATCGTGGTGTCACGCTCGTCG
TTTGGTATGGCTTCATTCAGCTCCGGTTCCCAACGATCAAGGCGAGTTACATGATCCCCCATGTTGTGCA
AAAAAGCGGTTAGCTCCTTCGGTCCTCCGATCGTTGTCAGAAGTAAGTTGGCCGCAGTGTTATCACTCAT
GGTTATGGCAGCACTGCATAATTCTCTTACTGTCATGCCATCCGTAAGATGCTTTTCTGTGACTGGTGAG
TACTCAACCAAGTCATTCTGAGAATAGTGTATGCGGCGACCGAGTTGCTCTTGCCCGGCGTCAATACGGG
ATAATACCGCGCCACATAGCAGAACTTTAAAAGTGCTCATCATTGGAAAACGTTCTTCGGGGCGAAAACT
CTCAAGGATCTTACCGCTGTTGAGATCCAGTTCGATGTAACCCACTCGTGCACCCAACTGATCTTCAGCA
TCTTTTACTTTCACCAGCGTTTCTGGGTGAGCAAAAACAGGAAGGCAAAATGCCGCAAAAAAGGGAATAA
GGGCGACACGGAAATGTTGAATACTCATACTCTTCCTTTTTCAATATTATTGAAGCATTTATCAGGGTTA
TTGTCTCATGAGCGGATACATATTTGAATGTATTTAGAAAAATAAACAAATAGGGGTTCCGCGCACATTT
CCCCGAAAAGTGCCACCTGACGTC
